Addgene plasmid #69182: LD209
Purpose: Integration of 2GFP tag at Atg9 C terminus, use auxotrophic marker URA3(Candida albicans)
Depositing lab: Zhiping Xie. Depositing organization: Shanghai Jiao Tong University. Publication: A fluorescent tool set for yeast Atg proteins. Li D, Song JZ, Shan MH, Li SP, Liu W, Li H, Zhu J, Wang Y, Lin J, Xie Z. Autophagy. 2015;11(6):954-60. doi: 10.1080/15548627.2015.1040971. PubMed 25998947.
Backbone
  Vector backbone: Bluescript II SK+
  Vector type: Yeast Expression
Growth in bacteria
  Bacterial resistance: Ampicillin, 100 μg/mL
  Growth temperature: 37°C
  Growth strain: DH5alpha
  Copy number: High Copy
Gene/Insert
  Gene/Insert name: Atg9-2EGFP
  Species: S. cerevisiae (budding yeast)
  Insert size (bp): 6100
  Tag / fusion protein: 2xEGFP (C terminal on insert)
  Cloning method: Restriction Enzyme; 5′ cloning site SacII (not destroyed); 3′ cloning site XhoI (not destroyed)
  Sequencing primers: 5′ T7; 3′ SP6
Terms and licenses: Academic/Nonprofit Terms; Industry Terms: Not Available to Industry
How to cite: LD209 was a gift from Zhiping Xie (Addgene plasmid # 69182 ; http://n2t.net/addgene:69182 ; RRID:Addgene_69182)
