[The description below was written by a language model from this plasmid's Addgene catalogue record and pLannotate feature annotations shown in this document.]
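Description:
LD209 is a yeast integration plasmid built on the Bluescript II SK+ backbone, designed to tag the endogenous Saccharomyces cerevisiae autophagy protein Atg9 at its C terminus with two tandem copies of GFP. In E. coli it is maintained as a high-copy plasmid through the ColE1/pUC-type origin and selected with ampicillin via the β-lactamase gene. The backbone also carries the f1 phage origin, remnants of the lacZα/lac promoter region, and flanking T7 and T3 promoters. No yeast replication origin or centromere is annotated, consistent with a construct meant to integrate into the genome rather than replicate episomally.

The roughly 6.1 kb insert, cloned between SacII and XhoI, begins with a fragment of the ATG9 coding sequence, followed by two successive GFP reading frames (catalogued as 2xEGFP, annotated by similarity as GFP S65T) and the ADH1 transcription terminator. No promoter is annotated upstream of the ATG9 fragment, so after integration the fusion would presumably be driven by the native ATG9 promoter, although the record does not say so explicitly. Downstream sits a selectable marker cassette in which the Ashbya gossypii TEF promoter and terminator flank a URA3 gene. The catalogue states this is the Candida albicans URA3, whereas the automated annotation labels it by homology to the S. cerevisiae protein. The insert ends with a fragment of NOP14 in the opposite orientation, which probably represents chromosomal sequence downstream of ATG9. It would then serve as the second homology arm for recombination, with uracil prototrophy selecting integrants. The plasmid belongs to a fluorescent tool set for yeast Atg proteins and is suited to imaging Atg9 localisation in autophagy studies.
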