Features (pLannotate 1.2.2; 20 found; start..end, strand, type, name):
     30..458     -  rep_origin     f1 ori (sequence partly withheld): f1 bacteriophage origin of replication; arrow indicates direction of (+) strand synthesis
    463..618     -  CDS            lacZα (fragment): LacZα fragment of β-galactosidase; lacZ fragment
    626..644     +  promoter       T7 promoter: promoter for bacteriophage T7 RNA polymerase
    667..2157    +  CDS            ATG9 (fragment): ATG9_YEAS7 - Also known as APG9 From Saccharomyces cerevisiae (strain YJM789) (Baker's yeast).
   2209..2922    +  CDS            GFP (S65T): GFP (S65T) is a basic (constitutively fluorescent) green fluorescent protein published in 1995, derived from Aequorea victoria.
   2959..3672    +  CDS            GFP (S65T): GFP (S65T) is a basic (constitutively fluorescent) green fluorescent protein published in 1995, derived from Aequorea victoria.
   3696..3883    +  terminator     ADH1 terminator: S. cerevisiae ADH1; transcription terminator for the S. cerevisiae alcohol dehydrogenase 1 (ADH1) gene
   3958..4301    +  promoter       TEF promoter: Ashbya gossypii TEF promoter
   4320..5108    +  CDS            URA3: PYRF_YEAST - Experimental evidence at protein level: Swiss-Prot protein existence level 1. From Saccharomyces cerevisiae (strain ATCC 204508 / S288c) (Baker's yeast).
   5120..5317    +  terminator     TEF terminator: Ashbya gossypii TEF terminator
   5645..6961    -  CDS            NOP14 (fragment): NOP14_YEAST - Also known as UTP2. Experimental evidence at protein level: Swiss-Prot protein existence level 1. Involved in nucleolar processing of pre-18S ribosomal RNA. Has a role in the nuclear export of 40S pre-ribosomal subunit to the cytoplasm. From Saccharomyces cerevisiae (strain ATCC 204508 / S288c) (Baker's yeast).
   6963..6983    +  misc_feature   MCS (fragment): pBluescript multiple cloning site
   6996..7014    -  promoter       T3 promoter: promoter for bacteriophage T3 RNA polymerase
   7059..7075    -  protein_bind   lac operator: The lac repressor binds to the lac operator to inhibit transcription in E. coli. This inhibition can be relieved by adding lactose or isopropyl-β-D-thiogalactopyranoside (IPTG). lac repressor encoded by lacI
   7083..7113    -  promoter       lac promoter: promoter for the E. coli lac operon
   7128..7149    -  protein_bind   CAP binding site: CAP binding activates transcription in the presence of cAMP. E. coli catabolite activator protein
   7162..7254    -  CDS            lacI (fragment): lac repressor; lacI; The lac repressor binds to the lac operator to inhibit transcription in E. coli. This inhibition can be relieved by adding lactose or isopropyl-β-D-thiogalactopyranoside (IPTG).
   7437..8025    -  rep_origin     ori: high-copy-number ColE1/pMB1/pBR322/pUC origin of replication
   8196..9056    -  CDS            AmpR: β-lactamase; bla; confers resistance to ampicillin, carbenicillin, and related antibiotics
   9057..9161    -  promoter       AmpR promoter: bla
>Addgene plasmid #69182 | LD209 | depositor full sequence | sequence record 128285 | LD209 sequence 9184 bps
CTAAATTGTAAGCGTTAATATTTTGTTAAAATTCGCGTTAAATTTTTGTTAAATCAGCTCATTTTTTAAC
CAATAGGCCGAAATCGGCAAAATCCCTTATAAATCAAAAGAATAGACCGAGATAGGGT
[37 nt withheld, positions 129-165]
AAAGAACGTGGACTCCAACGTCAAAGG
[49 nt withheld, positions 193-241]
T
[91 nt withheld, positions 243-333]
G
[124 nt withheld, positions 335-458]
CCCATTCGCCATTCAGGCTGCGCAACTGTTGGGAAGGGCGATCGGTGCGGGCCTCTTCGCTATTACGCCA
GCTGGCGAAAGGGGGATGTGCTGCAAGGCGATTAAGTTGGGTAACGCCAGGGTTTTCCCAGTCACGACGT
TGTAAAACGACGGCCAGTGAGCGCGCGTAATACGACTCACTATAGGGCGAATTGGAGCTCCACCGCGGTT
ATGCGTCATGGGCTTTGTGTTCAACGAGTCCGGATTTATTAAACAAAGTATTTTAAAACCTTCTCAAAGA
GAATTCACGAGAGAAGAATTACAAAAAAGATTCATGCTGGCAGGATTTCTTAATATTATATTGGCACCAT
TTCTGGTCACATACTTTGTTTTGCTTTATTTTTTCAGATATTTTAATGAGTATAAAACTTCTCCTGGATC
TATTGGTGCTCGTCAATACACACCAATTGCTGAATGGAAATTCCGTGAGTACAATGAACTTTACCATATT
TTTAAGAAAAGAATAAGTTTGAGCACAACCTTAGCTAACAAGTATGTTGATCAGTTCCCGAAGGAAAAGA
CCAATTTGTTTCTGAAATTTGTTTCCTTTATTTGTGGATCATTTGTGGCCATTTTAGCTTTTCTCACTGT
ATTCGATCCAGAAAACTTTTTAAACTTTGAAATCACCTCGGACAGATCTGTCATTTTCTACATTACTATT
CTGGGTGCTATATGGTCTGTAAGTAGAAATACAATAACCCAGGAGTACCATGTTTTCGACCCCGAAGAGA
CGCTCAAGGAGTTGTATGAATATACACACTATCTACCAAAGGAATGGGAAGGAAGATATCACAAAGAGGA
AATCAAACTAGAGTTCTGTAAATTGTACAACTTGAGAATAGTAATACTTTTGAGGGAACTCACTAGCCTG
ATGATAACACCGTTTGTACTTTGGTTTTCGTTGCCCTCGTCAGCCGGCAGGATTGTAGATTTCTTCAGAG
AGAATTCTGAATATGTGGACGGATTAGGTTACGTTTGCAAGTATGCTATGTTTAACATGAAAAACATAGA
CGGTGAAGATACACACAGCATGGATGAAGACAGTTTAACGAAAAAGATTGCCGTGAACGGAAGTCATACA
CTCAACAGTAAACGAAGGAGTAAATTTACCGCCGAAGACCATAGCGATAAAGATTTGGCAAATAATAAAA
TGTTACAATCATATGTATATTTTATGGATGATTATTCCAACAGTGAAAACTTAACAGGGAAGTACCAATT
GCCTGCAAAAAAAGGCTATCCGAATAATGAAGGCGATTCATTTCTCAACAATAAGTATTCTTGGAGAAAG
CAATTTCAGCCAGGTCAAAAGCCGGAGCTATTTAGAATAGGTAAGCATGCTCTCGGCCCTGGCCATAATA
TTTCCCCTGCTATATATTCTACAAGGAATCCCGGCAAGAACTGGGATAACAATAATAATGGTGATGACAT
TAAGAACGGGACCAATAATGCTACAGCTAAAAATGATGACAATAATGGCAATAATGATCATGAATACGTA
CTAACAGAGTCTTTCCTTGATTCGGGCGCATTCCCTAATCATGATGTAATAGACCATAATAAAATGCTAA
ACTCAAATTACAATGGTAATGGCATACTCAATAAGGGTGGTGTCTTAGGACTTGTTAAAGAGTATTACAA
GAAGTCTGACGTCGGAAGAGCTTCGTACGCTGCAGGTCGACGGATCGGTGACGGTGCTGGTTTAATTAAC
ATGTCTAAAGGTGAAGAATTATTCACTGGTGTTGTCCCAATTTTGGTTGAATTAGATGGTGATGTTAATG
GTCACAAATTTTCTGTCTCCGGTGAAGGTGAAGGTGATGCTACTTACGGTAAATTGACCTTAAAATTTAT
TTGTACTACTGGTAAATTGCCAGTTCCATGGCCAACCTTAGTCACTACTTTAACTTATGGTGTTCAATGT
TTTTCTAGATACCCAGATCATATGAAACAACATGACTTTTTCAAGTCTGCCATGCCAGAAGGTTATGTTC
AAGAAAGAACTATTTTTTTCAAAGATGACGGTAACTACAAGACCAGAGCTGAAGTCAAGTTTGAAGGTGA
TACCTTAGTTAATAGAATCGAATTAAAAGGTATTGATTTTAAAGAAGATGGTAACATTTTAGGTCACAAA
TTGGAATACAACTATAACTCTCACAATGTTTACATCATGGCTGACAAACAAAAGAATGGTATCAAAGTTA
ACTTCAAAATTAGACACAACATTGAAGATGGTTCTGTTCAATTAGCTGACCATTATCAACAAAATACTCC
AATTGGTGATGGTCCAGTCTTGTTACCAGACAACCATTACTTATCCACTCAATCTGCCTTATCCAAAGAT
CCAAACGAAAAGAGAGACCACATGGTCTTGTTAGAATTTGTTACTGCTGCTGGTATTACCCATGGTATTG
ATGAATTGTACAAAATTCCAGTTCCAACGCGTGATCTAGAGAAGCCATTCATGTCTAAAGGTGAAGAATT
ATTCACTGGTGTTGTCCCAATTTTGGTTGAATTAGATGGTGATGTTAATGGTCACAAATTTTCTGTCTCC
GGTGAAGGTGAAGGTGATGCTACTTACGGTAAATTGACCTTAAAATTTATTTGTACTACTGGTAAATTGC
CAGTTCCATGGCCAACCTTAGTCACTACTTTAACTTATGGTGTTCAATGTTTTTCTAGATACCCAGATCA
TATGAAACAACATGACTTTTTCAAGTCTGCCATGCCAGAAGGTTATGTTCAAGAAAGAACTATTTTTTTC
AAAGATGACGGTAACTACAAGACCAGAGCTGAAGTCAAGTTTGAAGGTGATACCTTAGTTAATAGAATCG
AATTAAAAGGTATTGATTTTAAAGAAGATGGTAACATTTTAGGTCACAAATTGGAATACAACTATAACTC
TCACAATGTTTACATCATGGCTGACAAACAAAAGAATGGTATCAAAGTTAACTTCAAAATTAGACACAAC
ATTGAAGATGGTTCTGTTCAATTAGCTGACCATTATCAACAAAATACTCCAATTGGTGATGGTCCAGTCT
TGTTACCAGACAACCATTACTTATCCACTCAATCTGCCTTATCCAAAGATCCAAACGAAAAGAGAGACCA
CATGGTCTTGTTAGAATTTGTTACTGCTGCTGGTATTACCCATGGTATGGATGAATTATATAAATAAGGC
GCGCCACTTCTAAATAAGCGAATTTCTTATGATTTATGATTTTTATTATTAAATAAGTTATAAAAAAAAT
AAGTGTATACAAATTTTAAAGTGACTCTTAGGTTTTAAAACGAAAATTCTTATTCTTGAGTAACTCTTTC
CTGTAGGTCAGGTTGCTTTCTCAGGTATAGTATGAGGTCGCTCTTATTGACCACACCTCTACCGGCAGAT
CCGCTAGGGATAACAGGGTAATATAGATCTGTTTAGCTTGCCTCGTCCCCGCCGGGTCACCCGGCCAGCG
ACATGGAGGCCCAGAATACCCTCCTTGACAGTCTTGACGTGCGCAGCTCAGGGGCATGATGTGACTGTCG
CCCGTACATTTAGCCCATACATCCCCATGTATAATCATTTGCATCCATACATTTTGATGGCCGCACGGCG
CGAAGCAAAAATTACGGCTCCTCGCTGCAGACCTGCGAGCAGGGAAACGCTCCCCTCACAGACGCGTTGA
ATTGTCCCCACGCCGCGCCCCTGTAGAGAAATATAAAAGGTTAGGATTTGCCACTGAGGTTCTTCTTTCA
TATACTTCCTTTTAAAATCTTGCTAGGATACAGTTCTCACATCACATCCGAACATAAACAACCATGACAG
TCAACACTAAGACCTATAGTGAGAGAGCAGAAACTCATGCCTCACCAGTAGCACAGCGATTATTTCGATT
AATGGAACTGAAGAAAACCAATTTATGTGCATCAATTGACGTTGATACCACTAAGGAATTCCTTGAATTA
ATTGATAAATTAGGTCCTTATGTATGCTTAATCAAGACTCATATTGATATAATCAATGATTTTTCCTATG
AATCCACTATTGAACCATTATTAGAACTTTCACGTAAACATCAATTTATGATTTTTGAAGATAGAAAATT
TGCTGATATTGGTAATACCGTAAAGAAACAATATATTGGTGGAGTTTATAAAATTAGTAGTTGGGCAGAT
ATTACCAATGCTCATGGTGTCACTGGGAATGGAGTGGTTGAAGGATTAAAACAGGGAGCTAAAGAAACCA
CCACCAACCAAGAGCCAAGAGGGTTATTGATGTTAGCTGAATTATCATCAGTGGGATCATTAGCATATGG
AGAATATTCTCAAAAAACTGTTGAAATTGCTAAATCCGATAAGGAATTTGTTATTGGATTTATTGCCCAA
CGTGATATGGGTGGCCAAGAAGAAGGATTTGATTGGCTTATTATGACACCTGGAGTTGGATTAGATGATA
AAGGTGATGGATTAGGACAACAATATAGAACTGTTGATGAAGTTGTTAGCACTGGAACTGATATTATCAT
TGTTGGTAGAGGATTGTTTGGTAAAGGAAGAGATCCAGATATTGAAGGTAAAAGGTATAGAAATGCTGGT
TGGAATGCTTATTTGAAAAAGACTGGCCAATTATAATCAGTACTGACAATAAAAAGATTCTTGTTTTCAA
GAACTTGTCATTTGTATAGTTTTTTTATATTGTAGTTGTTCTATTTTAATCAAATGTTAGCGTGATTTAT
ATTTTTTTTCGCCTCGACATCATCTGCCCAGATGCGAAGTTAAGTGCGCAGAAAGTAATATCATGCGTCA
ATCGTATGTGAATGCTGGTCGCTATACTGCTGTCGATTCGATACTAACGCCGCCATCCAGTGTCGAAAAC
GAGCTCGAATTCATCGATGATATCAGATCCACTAGTGGCCTATGCTAAGGCAGACTGTGTCGTGTACATC
ATCCAATATAACTATATATATAACTGTTTCCTTTCTTTTTCGTATTTACCTAAATGCATATATTATTCAG
TTCCCACTAATTTTGTACTACAATAATAAGAGAATCCCTTCCCTGTTTTAGAAATGAGTAGTTCTTTTCT
TTTTCATAAATAATACAGTTGTCTCTGAGAAGCCTAATAAGAAAAAAAGAGGTTAATAAATTATTATTAT
TGGTTATTTCTTTCCGCCACGTAGTTTTCTTTCTCTTTCATACTTGTTTTTTTCCGCACCTTCTTCGGTA
TTAATAGTGTTAACAATATGAGCCATCTTTGCATGGTAGTCGCTGCTCTCCTTGTTCTTTTCTTCAATTC
TTTGTCTAGCTTCAAATTTGGCGTCTTTACGGATTTCTTTCATAGTGAATTTACGTTCCTTCTTTAGTTG
GGCCTTCATCTTATTTATCTCACTTCTTGTTCTATCAGGATCGTACGATTTTTTATCAGGATTGAAGTTT
TCTTCGTATTTAGGAGCATGCGTAGGTATGGATACGGGTTTGTGGTTCTGTAAAGCCAACGGAATATGTT
CTGTGAATTTCGTTAATTTTTCAACTTTGTTCAAAATATTTCTTGGCTTTTCAAAATCAGAATACTTTGA
GGTGTATGCACTTAATAACTGCTGAATCGGTAAAATAATTTCATTGAAAGCAGGTAAGCTCTTCCACACA
GTAGAGATAGTTGCATCTAAAGATTCCATAACATTTAGTAAAACGGAGACACATTGATCAACCGGATGTG
CCTCGGTATCCATTGTTGACAAGGTATGTAATGGAATAATAGTTGATCTCTTTTTTGTAAAGTCAACGTC
CAATGGAAGCCCCAACTCGTAAGAGTCTAGTCTAATATTTTCAAAATCTAATGGTTTTTCTTGATTTTCT
TTCTCAACTATAAAAGTGAGTAATATTTTTTGAAAGAAGTAAACCACCTCCGGTATGTACCGTTTGGAAA
TGCGTTGATATTGTGAAACAATCCTTACCAAGACAGCGCCAAAAGCTATCCTCTTTAAAGAATTAAACTT
GATTTGTTCCAGGAACTGGCTCATTAAAATCAATGCTGGAGTTATTACTAAATGGTACTGGTCCGAGGTG
GAGAAAAGAATACCAATAATGGAAAAAAATACCAGATCACCATTTGATAGAGCATCAAAATGGTTCTTTT
TATAGCGTGCTTGCATTTCATTGATATAATCTCTACACTCCTCGGAAAGCTCTCTATTATATTTCTCTGA
AAGGGATTTTAGAATTGAGATCAATGCATTTTGTGTACGTTTAAAACTTTGAACGTTTTTAAGGTAGTTT
TGATTGCTTAGAAAAATGATGTGTCTCAGTAAAACAGCGGTGAATTTTCCTAACTTTTCCTTATTACCTT
CAGCCAATTTTGGTTGGTAAGCTTTGATAATATTCTTAACAATCTTAGGATGATCATCTAAGTCTAATTT
TTTTACTTGATCTAATAACGCATCATGAGTTCTAGGGCATGAAATGGAAATGTTCTTTTTCTTTCTCGAG
GGGGGGCCCGGTACCCAGCTTTTGTTCCCTTTAGTGAGGGTTAATTGCGCGCTTGGCGTAATCATGGTCA
TAGCTGTTTCCTGTGTGAAATTGTTATCCGCTCACAATTCCACACAACATACGAGCCGGAAGCATAAAGT
GTAAAGCCTGGGGTGCCTAATGAGTGAGCTAACTCACATTAATTGCGTTGCGCTCACTGCCCGCTTTCCA
GTCGGGAAACCTGTCGTGCCAGCTGCATTAATGAATCGGCCAACGCGCGGGGAGAGGCGGTTTGCGTATT
GGGCGCTCTTCCGCTTCCTCGCTCACTGACTCGCTGCGCTCGGTCGTTCGGCTGCGGCGAGCGGTATCAG
CTCACTCAAAGGCGGTAATACGGTTATCCACAGAATCAGGGGATAACGCAGGAAAGAACATGTGAGCAAA
AGGCCAGCAAAAGGCCAGGAACCGTAAAAAGGCCGCGTTGCTGGCGTTTTTCCATAGGCTCCGCCCCCCT
GACGAGCATCACAAAAATCGACGCTCAAGTCAGAGGTGGCGAAACCCGACAGGACTATAAAGATACCAGG
CGTTTCCCCCTGGAAGCTCCCTCGTGCGCTCTCCTGTTCCGACCCTGCCGCTTACCGGATACCTGTCCGC
CTTTCTCCCTTCGGGAAGCGTGGCGCTTTCTCATAGCTCACGCTGTAGGTATCTCAGTTCGGTGTAGGTC
GTTCGCTCCAAGCTGGGCTGTGTGCACGAACCCCCCGTTCAGCCCGACCGCTGCGCCTTATCCGGTAACT
ATCGTCTTGAGTCCAACCCGGTAAGACACGACTTATCGCCACTGGCAGCAGCCACTGGTAACAGGATTAG
CAGAGCGAGGTATGTAGGCGGTGCTACAGAGTTCTTGAAGTGGTGGCCTAACTACGGCTACACTAGAAGG
ACAGTATTTGGTATCTGCGCTCTGCTGAAGCCAGTTACCTTCGGAAAAAGAGTTGGTAGCTCTTGATCCG
GCAAACAAACCACCGCTGGTAGCGGTGGTTTTTTTGTTTGCAAGCAGCAGATTACGCGCAGAAAAAAAGG
ATCTCAAGAAGATCCTTTGATCTTTTCTACGGGGTCTGACGCTCAGTGGAACGAAAACTCACGTTAAGGG
ATTTTGGTCATGAGATTATCAAAAAGGATCTTCACCTAGATCCTTTTAAATTAAAAATGAAGTTTTAAAT
CAATCTAAAGTATATATGAGTAAACTTGGTCTGACAGTTACCAATGCTTAATCAGTGAGGCACCTATCTC
AGCGATCTGTCTATTTCGTTCATCCATAGTTGCCTGACTCCCCGTCGTGTAGATAACTACGATACGGGAG
GGCTTACCATCTGGCCCCAGTGCTGCAATGATACCGCGAGACCCACGCTCACCGGCTCCAGATTTATCAG
CAATAAACCAGCCAGCCGGAAGGGCCGAGCGCAGAAGTGGTCCTGCAACTTTATCCGCCTCCATCCAGTC
TATTAATTGTTGCCGGGAAGCTAGAGTAAGTAGTTCGCCAGTTAATAGTTTGCGCAACGTTGTTGCCATT
GCTACAGGCATCGTGGTGTCACGCTCGTCGTTTGGTATGGCTTCATTCAGCTCCGGTTCCCAACGATCAA
GGCGAGTTACATGATCCCCCATGTTGTGCAAAAAAGCGGTTAGCTCCTTCGGTCCTCCGATCGTTGTCAG
AAGTAAGTTGGCCGCAGTGTTATCACTCATGGTTATGGCAGCACTGCATAATTCTCTTACTGTCATGCCA
TCCGTAAGATGCTTTTCTGTGACTGGTGAGTACTCAACCAAGTCATTCTGAGAATAGTGTATGCGGCGAC
CGAGTTGCTCTTGCCCGGCGTCAATACGGGATAATACCGCGCCACATAGCAGAACTTTAAAAGTGCTCAT
CATTGGAAAACGTTCTTCGGGGCGAAAACTCTCAAGGATCTTACCGCTGTTGAGATCCAGTTCGATGTAA
CCCACTCGTGCACCCAACTGATCTTCAGCATCTTTTACTTTCACCAGCGTTTCTGGGTGAGCAAAAACAG
GAAGGCAAAATGCCGCAAAAAAGGGAATAAGGGCGACACGGAAATGTTGAATACTCATACTCTTCCTTTT
TCAATATTATTGAAGCATTTATCAGGGTTATTGTCTCATGAGCGGATACATATTTGAATGTATTTAGAAA
AATAAACAAATAGGGGTTCCGCGCACATTTCCCCGAAAAGTGCCAC
