>Addgene plasmid #69182 | LD209 | addgene partial sequence | sequence record 124197 | T7 5'-TAATACGACTCACTATAGGG-3'
ACGAGTCCGGATTTATTAAACAAAGTATTTTAAAACCTTCTCAAAGAGAATTCACGAGAGAAGAATTACA
AAAAAGATTCATGCTGGCAGGATTTCTTAATATTATATTGGCACCATTTCTGGTCACATACTTTGTTTTG
CTTTATTTTTTCAGATATTTTAATGAGTATAAAACTTCTCCTGGATCTATTGGTGCTCGTCAATACACAC
CAATTGCTGAATGGAAATTCCGTGAGTACAATGAACTTTACCATATTTTTAAGAAAAGAATAAGTTTGAG
CACAACCTTAGCTAACAAGTATGTTGATCAGTTCCCGAAGGAAAAGACCAATTTGTTTCTGAAATTTGTT
TCCTTTATTTGTGGATCATTTGTGGCCATTTTAGCTTTTCTCACTGTATTCGATCCAGAAAACTTTTTAA
ACTTTGAAATCACCTCGGACAGATCTGTCATTTTCTACATTACTATTCTGGGTGCTATATGGTCTGTAAG
TAGAAATACAATAACCCAGGAGTACCATGTTTTCGACCCCGAAGAGACGCTCAAGGAGTTGTATGAATAT
ACACACTATCTACCAAAGGAATGGGAAGGAAGATATCACAAAGAGGAAATCAAACTAGAGTTCTGTAAAT
TGTACAACTTGAGAATAGTAATACTTTTGAGGGAACTCACTAGCCTGATGATAACACCGTTTGTACTTTG
GTTTTCGTTGCCCTCGTCAGCCGGCAGGATTGTAGATTTCTTCAGAGAGAATTCTGAATATGTGGACGGA
TTAGGTTACGTTTGCA
