>Addgene plasmid #69182 | LD209 | addgene partial sequence | sequence record 126116 | pHybLex_rev 5'-GAGTCACTTTAAAATTTGTATACAC-3'
ATAATAAAAATCATAAATCATAAGAAATTCGCTTATTTAGAAGTGGCGCGCCTTATTTATATAATTCATC
CATACCATGGGTAATACCAGCAGCAGTAACAAATTCTAACAAGACCATGTGGTCTCTCTTTTCGTTTGGA
TCTTTGGATAAGGCAGATTGAGTGGATAAGTAATGGTTGTCTGGTAACAAGACTGGACCATCACCAATTG
GAGTATTTTGTTGATAATGGTCAGCTAATTGAACAGAACCATCTTCAATGTTGTGTCTAATTTTGAAGTT
AACTTTGATACCATTCTTTTGTTTGTCAGCCATGATGTAAACATTGTGAGAGTTATAGTTGTATTCCAAT
TTGTGACCTAAAATGTTACCATCTTCTTTAAAATCAATACCTTTTAATTCGATTCTATTAACTAAGGTAT
CACCTTCAAACTTGACTTCAGCTCTGGTCTTGTAGTTACCGTCATCTTTGAAAAAAATAGTTCTTTCTTG
AACATAACCTTCTGGCATGGCAGACTTGAAAAAGTCATGTTGTTTCATATGATCTGGGTATCTAGAAAAA
CATTGAACACCATAAGTTAAAGTAGTGACTAAGGTTGGCCATGGAACTGGCAATTTACCAGTAGTACAAA
TAAATTTTAAGGTCAATTTACCGTAAGTAGCATCACCTTCACCTTCACCGGAGACAGAAAATTTGTGACC
ATTAACATCACCATCTAATTCAACCAAAATTGGGACAACACCAGTGAATAATTCTTCACCTTTAGACATG
AATGGCTTCTCTAGATCACGCGTTGGAACTGGAATTTTGTACAATTCATCAATACCATGGGTAATACCAG
CAGCAGTAACAAATTCTAACAAGACCATGTGGTCTCTCTTTT
